Addgene plasmid #47590: EGFP-hPMCA4b delta6
Depositing lab: Emanuel Strehler. Depositing organization: Mayo Foundation for Medical Education and Research. Publication: PSD-95 mediates membrane clustering of the human plasma membrane Ca2+ pump isoform 4b. Padanyi R, Paszty K, Strehler EE, Enyedi A. Biochim Biophys Acta. 2009 Jun;1793(6):1023-32. doi: 10.1016/j.bbamcr.2008.11.007. Epub 2008 Nov 27. PubMed 19073225.
Backbone
  Vector backbone: pEGFP-C3
  Backbone manufacturer: Clontech
  Backbone size w/o insert (bp): 4700
  Vector type: Mammalian Expression
Growth in bacteria
  Bacterial resistance: Kanamycin, 50 μg/mL
  Growth temperature: 37°C
  Growth strain: DH5alpha
  Copy number: High Copy
Gene/Insert
  Gene/Insert name: PMCA4bdelta6 (alt names: ATPase, Ca++ transporting, plasma membrane 4; ATP2B4)
  Species: H. sapiens (human)
  Mutation: 6 C-terminal AA deleted (needed for PDZ binding)
  Entrez Gene: ATP2B4 (a.k.a. ATP2B2, MXRA1, PMCA4, PMCA4b, PMCA4x)
  Promoter: CMV
  Tag / fusion protein: EGFP (N terminal on backbone)
  Cloning method: Restriction Enzyme; 5′ cloning site XhoI (not destroyed); 3′ cloning site XhoI (not destroyed)
  Sequencing primers: 5′ EGFP-C; 3′ SV40pA-R
Terms and licenses: Academic/Nonprofit Terms; Industry Terms: Not Available to Industry
Depositor comments: x/b splice variant of human PMCA4
How to cite: EGFP-hPMCA4b delta6 was a gift from Emanuel Strehler (Addgene plasmid # 47590 ; http://n2t.net/addgene:47590 ; RRID:Addgene_47590)
