[The description below was written by a language model from this plasmid's Addgene catalogue record.]
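Description:
EGFP-hPMCA4b delta6 is a mammalian expression plasmid built on the Clontech pEGFP-C3 backbone (about 4.7 kb without insert). It is maintained in E. coli as a high-copy plasmid under kanamycin selection. No feature table accompanies the record, so the origin of replication and any mammalian selection marker are not itemised, and the insert size is not stated.

The payload is a truncated form of the human plasma membrane calcium-transporting ATPase 4 (ATP2B4), specifically the x/b splice variant known as PMCA4b. The coding sequence was inserted by restriction cloning into the XhoI site, which is retained at both ends of the insert. This places it downstream of, and in frame with, the backbone's EGFP, so the CMV promoter drives expression of a fusion protein with EGFP at the N terminus of the pump. The use of an SV40 polyA reverse sequencing primer is consistent with an SV40 polyadenylation signal following the insert. The "delta6" mutation removes the last six C-terminal amino acids, which the record notes are needed for PDZ binding.

Because the tag sits at the N terminus, the C-terminal end of the pump is left free, so the deletion alone accounts for the loss of PDZ-domain interaction. The construct therefore serves as a fluorescent, PDZ-binding-deficient counterpart to full-length PMCA4b. The associated work concerns PSD-95-mediated membrane clustering of this pump isoform, which suggests use in live or fixed cell imaging to test whether localisation and clustering at the plasma membrane depend on the PDZ-binding tail.
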