>Addgene plasmid #47590 | EGFP-hPMCA4b delta6 | addgene partial sequence | sequence record 69422 | SV40pA-R 5'-GAAATTTGTGATGCTATTGC-3'
ACAACAACAATTGCATTCATTTTATGTTTCAGGTTCAGGGGGAGGTGTGGGAGGTTTTTTAAAGCAAGTA
AAACCTCTACAAATGTGGTATGGCTGATTATGATCAGTTATCTAGATCCGGTGGATCCCGGGCCCGCGGT
ACCGTCGACTGCAGAATTCGAAGCTTGAGCTCGAGTCAAACTGATGTCTCTAGTCACTGTAGAGAGCTGT
CCGACTGGGGGAGCTGCACTTGGTTGCAATCCACCGCATTGTTGTTTGTATTGGCATATGGAGTGACCTC
ACCATCCAACAGGAGCACCCTAGTCCCAAACTTAGAAGCCTTGTCAGGATTTTCCTCCTCTTCCTCATCC
AGGAGTGGTGTTCGTGGCAACTCCTCCTCTATGGCGAATTCAGGGTGGGTCATGAAGCTGTGGATGGACT
TTTGGTTGTAGGGTTTCTGAATGCTTTCGTGGAGGGAACTATGGAACGCTTTGACCACTTTGATCTGAGT
CTGGATCCGGTTCAGGCCCCGGAACCAGAGGATCTGGCCTCGGCGCAGCTCCATCTCAGCATGGTCAATC
TCATCCAGTCCCTCGGCATCCTTGGTGATCTCCTCTTTGGTGGTGCCATGCCCAGCCTCCTTCAGGAACT
TCAGGGATCGGGTAGGTATTGCGGAGATGAACTGGCCCCACAGAAGTTCTCCAATCCCAATGAAGAGACA
CCACAGCCACTGAGACAGGCTGAGGCTTGTACAACTGAAGGGTTTACCCCCAAATTCCACGATGAAAATC
TGGCAGATGAATGTGCCCAAGACTACAGAGCAGAAGATAATGTTGCGGTAGATGCCTGAAAAGACGTTCT
TCTCTCCATGG
