>Addgene plasmid #47590 | EGFP-hPMCA4b delta6 | addgene partial sequence | sequence record 69427 | EGFP-C 5'-CATGGTCCTGCTGGAGTTCGTG-3'
CTGTACAAGTCCGGCCGGACTCAGATCTCGAGAACGAACCCATCAGACCGTGTCTTGCCTGCCAACTCGA
TGGCCGAGAGCCGTGAAGGGGACTTTGGCTGCACAGTAATGGAACTGAGGAAGCTCATGGAGCTGCGTTC
GAGGGATGCACTGACCCAGATTAATGTCCACTATGGAGGTGTACAGAATCTCTGCAGTAGACTGAAAACC
TCCCCTGTGGAAGGTCTGTCTGGGAACCCTGCAGATCTGGAGAAACGTAGGCAGGTGTTTGGACACAACG
TGATCCCCCCCAAAAAGCCCAAGACTTTCTTAGAATTAGTGTGGGAAGCTCTTCAAGATGTCACGCTCAT
CATCCTGGAGATTGCAGCCATCATCTCCCTGGTCCTGTCCTTTTATCGCCCTGCTGGTGAAGAAAATGAA
CTGTGTGGTCAAGTCGCAACTACCCCAGAAGATGAAAATGAGGCACAAGCTGGCTGGATTGAGGGGGCAG
CCATCCTTTTCTCAGTGATCATCGTGGTGTTAGTGACTGCCTTTAATGATTGGAGCAAAGAGAAGCAATT
CCGGGGGCTGCAGTGCCGCATTGAACAGGAGCAAAAGTTCTCCATCATCCGAAACGGTCAACTCATCCAG
CTCCCTGTGGCTGAGATTGTGGTTGGTGATATTGCCCAAGTCAAATACGGTGATCTGCTGCCTGCAGATG
GAATCCTGATCCAAGGGAATGATCTGAAGATTGATGAGAGCTCTCTGACAGGGGAATCTGACCATGTCAA
GAAGTCCCTGGACAAAGACCCCATGTTGCTCTC
